Addgene plasmid #35249: MIGS3.1 (FF537)
Purpose: (Empty Backbone)
Depositing lab: Detlef Weigel. Depositing organization: Max Planck Institute for Developmental Biology. Publication: MIGS: MiRNA Induced Gene Silencing. de Felippes FF, Wang JW, Weigel D. Plant J. 2011 Dec 28. doi: 10.1111/j.1365-313X.2011.04896.x. PubMed 22211571.
Backbone
  Vector backbone: pGreenII
  Backbone size (bp): 9276
  Modifications to backbone: Addition of an expression cassette with the miR173 precursor placed behind the UBQ11 constitutive promoter
  Vector type: Plant Expression
  Promoter: CaMV 35S
  Selectable markers: Basta
Growth in bacteria
  Bacterial resistance: Chloramphenicol and Spectinomycin, 25 & 50 μg/mL
  Growth temperature: 37°C
  Growth strain: ccdB Survival
  Growth instructions: 1) Before recombination Chloramphenicol might be used for bacteria selection (resistance lost after recombination). 2) E. coli DB3.1 strain (or some other ccdB survival strain) should be used for the amplification of the plasmid due to the presence of the lethal ccdB gene. After recombination, any common strain, such as DH5alpha is recommended. 3) Due to pGreen backbone characteristics, the helper plasmid pSOUP is required for replication of MIGS vector in Agrobacterium. PSOUP can be requested directly at http://www.pgreen.ac.uk/.
  Copy number: High Copy
Terms and licenses: Academic/Nonprofit Terms; Industry Terms: Not Available to Industry
Depositor comments: MIGS vectors are based on pGREEN series: Hellens, R.P., Edwards, E.A., Leyland, N.R., Bean, S. and Mullineaux, P.M. (2000) pGreen: a versatile and flexible binary Ti vector for Agrobacterium-mediated plant transformation. Plant Mol. Biol., 42, 819-832. http://www.pgreen.ac.uk/ obtained from John Innes Centre, UK
How to cite: MIGS3.1 (FF537) was a gift from Detlef Weigel (Addgene plasmid # 35249 ; http://n2t.net/addgene:35249 ; RRID:Addgene_35249)
