[The description below was written by a language model from this plasmid's Addgene catalogue record and pLannotate feature annotations shown in this document.]
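Description:
MIGS3.1 (FF537) is an empty Gateway destination vector for plant expression, built on the pGreenII binary Ti backbone for Agrobacterium-mediated transformation and designed for miRNA-induced gene silencing (MIGS). It replicates at high copy in E. coli from a ColE1/pUC-type origin. It also carries the pSa origin, which on pGreen plasmids functions in Agrobacterium only when the helper plasmid pSOUP supplies the replication function. Backbone selection in bacteria is by aadA (spectinomycin). A second marker, cat (chloramphenicol), sits inside the Gateway cassette and is lost on recombination. Because that cassette also contains the toxic ccdB gene, the unrecombined plasmid has to be maintained in a ccdB-tolerant strain.

Between the nopaline-type left and right T-DNA borders lie three plant units. The first is a NOS promoter–bar–NOS terminator cassette, which gives phosphinothricin (Basta) resistance for selecting transformants. The second is a CaMV 35S promoter driving the attR1–cat–ccdB–attR2 cassette, followed by the pea rbcS-E9 terminator. An LR reaction replaces this cassette with a fragment of the gene to be silenced. The third is a MIR173 precursor upstream of an OCS terminator. The record states that it is expressed from the constitutive UBQ11 promoter, although the feature table does not annotate that promoter and leaves the region upstream of the precursor unlabelled. Supplying miR173 from the same T-DNA presumably allows the approach to work in plants that lack this miRNA. In MIGS generally, miR173 cleavage of a target transcript triggers production of secondary siRNAs that silence the matching endogenous gene. The feature table does not annotate a miR173 target site. Remnants of pBluescript cloning elements (T7, T3 and SP6 promoters and lac fragments) are also present.
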