Features (pLannotate 1.2.2; 31 found; start..end, strand, type, name):
    542..564     +  misc_feature   LB T-DNA repeat: left border repeat from nopaline C58 T-DNA (truncated)
    588..840     -  terminator     NOS terminator: nopaline synthase terminator and poly(A) signal
    863..1411    -  CDS            bar: PAT_STRHY - Experimental evidence at protein level: Swiss-Prot protein existence level 1. Inactivates phosphinothricin (PPT) by transfer of an acetyl group from acetyl CoA. Can also acetylate demethylphosphinothricin but not PTT or glutamate. This enzyme is an effector of phosphinothricin tripeptide (PTT or bialaphos) resistance. From Streptomyces hygroscopicus. Introduced by genetic manipulation and expressed in glufosinate-tolerant maize by Dekalb Genetics.
   1453..1632    -  promoter       NOS promoter: nopaline synthase promoter
   1723..1739    +  rep_origin     M13 ori (fragment): M13 bacteriophage origin of replication; arrow indicates direction of (+) strand synthesis
   1747..1902    -  CDS            lacZα (fragment): LacZα fragment of β-galactosidase; lacZ fragment
   1910..1928    +  promoter       T7 promoter: promoter for bacteriophage T7 RNA polymerase
   1937..1999    -  misc_feature   MCS (fragment): pBluescript multiple cloning site
   2000..2018    +  promoter       SP6 promoter: promoter for bacteriophage SP6 RNA polymerase
   2051..2758    -  terminator     OCS terminator: octopine synthase terminator
   2839..2940    -  ncRNA          MIR173: Accession: RF03457 - MIR173 microRNA precursor family
   4158..4499    +  promoter       CaMV 35S promoter: strong constitutive promoter from cauliflower mosaic virus
   4528..4647    +  protein_bind   attR1: mutant version of attR; recombination site for the Gateway® LR reaction LR Clonase™
   4677..4707    +  promoter       lac UV5 promoter: E. coli lac promoter with an "up" mutation
   4731..4760    +  promoter       cat promoter (fragment): promoter of the E. coli cat gene encoding chloramphenicol acetyltransferase
   4761..5417    +  CDS            cat: CAT_ECOLX - Experimental evidence at protein level: Swiss-Prot protein existence level 1. This enzyme is an effector of chloramphenicol resistance in bacteria. From Escherichia coli. This protein is used as a marker in many commonly used cloning vectors, such as pACYC184.
   5599..5757    +  CDS            ccdA (fragment): CCDA_ECO57 - Also known as H, letA. Experimental evidence at protein level: Swiss-Prot protein existence level 1. Antitoxin component of a type II toxin-antitoxin (TA) system which inhibits the post-segregational killing (PSK) of plasmid-free cells, also referred to as a plasmid addiction system. Binds to and blocks the activity of CcdB; will also remove bound CcdB protein from the CcdB-GyrA complex by forming a CcdA-CcdB complex, a process termed rejuvenation. Functions as a transcriptional corepressor for the ccdAB operon, repression also requires CcdB (By similarity). From Escherichia coli
   5762..6064    +  CDS            ccdB: CCDB_ECOLI - Also known as G, letB, letD. Experimental evidence at protein level: Swiss-Prot protein existence level 1. Toxic component of a type II toxin-antitoxin (TA) system, functioning in plasmid maintainence. Responsible for the post- segregational killing (PSK) of plasmid-free cells, also referred to as a plasmid addiction system. Half-life of over 2 hours. Cell killing by CcdB is accompanied by filamentation, defects in chromosome and plasmid segregation, defects in cell division, formation of anucleate cells, decreased DNA synthesis and plasmid loss. Interferes with the activity of DN
   6108..6232    -  protein_bind   attR2: mutant version of attR; recombination site for the Gateway® LR reaction LR Clonase™
   6239..6880    +  terminator     E9 terminator: terminator and polyadenylation signal from the pea rbcS-E9 gene
   6902..6920    -  promoter       T3 promoter: promoter for bacteriophage T3 RNA polymerase
   6965..6981    -  protein_bind   lac operator: The lac repressor binds to the lac operator to inhibit transcription in E. coli. This inhibition can be relieved by adding lactose or isopropyl-β-D-thiogalactopyranoside (IPTG). lac repressor encoded by lacI
   6989..7020    -  promoter       lac promoter: promoter for the E. coli lac operon
   7035..7056    -  protein_bind   CAP binding site: CAP binding activates transcription in the presence of cAMP. E. coli catabolite activator protein
   7069..7161    -  CDS            lacI (fragment): lac repressor; lacI; The lac repressor binds to the lac operator to inhibit transcription in E. coli. This inhibition can be relieved by adding lactose or isopropyl-β-D-thiogalactopyranoside (IPTG).
   7163..7287    -  rep_origin     RSF ori (fragment): Plasmids containing the RSF 1030 origin of replication can be propagated in E. coli cells that contain additional plasmids with compatible origins.
   7295..7319    +  misc_feature   RB T-DNA repeat: right border repeat from nopaline C58 T-DNA
   7410..7998    -  rep_origin     ori: high-copy-number ColE1/pMB1/pBR322/pUC origin of replication
   8172..8957    -  CDS            aadA: S3AD_SHIFL - Experimental evidence at protein level: Swiss-Prot protein existence level 1. Mediates bacterial resistance to the antibiotics streptomycin and spectinomycin. From Shigella flexneri.
   9142..9243    +  CDS            TRA2_ECOLX (fragment): Protein predicted: Swiss-Prot protein existence level 4. Required for transposition of transposon Tn903. From Escherichia coli.
   9248..407     +  rep_origin     pSa ori (across the origin): origin of replication from bacterial plasmid pSa
>Addgene plasmid #35249 | MIGS3.1 (FF537) | depositor full sequence | sequence record 43058 | MIGS3.1 (FF537) sequence 9276 bps
TTTTTATCCCCGGAAGCCTGTGGATAGAGGGTAGTTATCCACGTGAAACCGCTAATGCCCCGCAAAGCCT
TGATTCACGGGGCTTTCCGGCCCGCTCCAAAAACTATCCACGTGAAATCGCTAATCAGGGTACGTGAAAT
CGCTAATCGGAGTACGTGAAATCGCTAATAAGGTCACGTGAAATCGCTAATCAAAAAGGCACGTGAGAAC
GCTAATAGCCCTTTCAGATCAACAGCTTGCAAACACCCCTCGCTCCGGCAAGTAGTTACAGCAAGTAGTA
TGTTCAATTAGCTTTTCAATTATGAATATATATATCAATTATTGGTCGCCCTTGGCTTGTGGACAATGCG
CTACGCGCACCGGCTCCGCCCGTGGACAACCGCAAGCGGTTGCCCACCGTCGAGCGCCAGCGCCTTTGCC
CACAACCCGGCGGCCGGCCGCAACAGATCGTTTTATAAATTTTTTTTTTTGAAAAAGAAAAAGCCCGAAA
GGCGGCAACCTCTCGGGCTTCTGGATTTCCGATCCCCGGAATTAGAGATCTTGGCAGGATATATTGTGGT
GTAACGTTATCAGCTTGCATGCCGGTCGATCTAGTAACATAGATGACACCGCGCGCGATAATTTATCCTA
GTTTGCGCGCTATATTTTGTTTTCTATCGCGTATTAAATGTATAATTGCGGGACTCTAATCATAAAAACC
CATCTCATAAATAACGTCATGCATTACATGTTAATTATTACATGCTTAACGTAATTCAACAGAAATTATA
TGATAATCATCGCAAGACCGGCAACAGGATTCAATCTTAAGAAACTTTATTGCCAAATGTTTGAACGATC
TGCTTGACTCTAGGGGTCATCAGATTTCGGTGACGGGCAGGACCGGACGGGGCGGCACCGGCAGGCTGAA
GTCCAGCTGCCAGAAACCCACGTCATGCCAGTTCCCGTGCTTGAAGCCGGCCGCCCGCAGCATGCCGCGG
GGGGCATATCCGAGCGCCTCGTGCATGCGCACGCTCGGGTCGTTGGGCAGCCCGATGACAGCGACCACGC
TCTTGAAGCCCTGTGCCTCCAGGGACTTCAGCAGGTGGGTGTAGAGCGTGGAGCCCAGTCCCGTCCGCTG
GTGGCGGGGGGAGACGTACACGGTGGACTCGGCCGTCCAGTCGTAGGCGTTGCGTGCCTTCCAGGGACCC
GCGTAGGCGATGCCGGCGACCTCGCCGTCCACCTCGGCGACGAGCCAGGGATAGCGCTCCCGCAGACGGA
CGAGGTCGTCCGTCCACTCCTGCGGTTCCTGCGGCTCGGTACGGAAGTTGACCGTGCTTGTCTCGATGTA
GTGGTTGACGATGGTGCAGACCGCCGGCATGTCCGCCTCGGTGGCACGGCGGATGTCGGCCGGGCGTCGT
TCTGGGCTCATGGTAGATCCCCTCGATCGAGTTGAGAGTGAATATGAGACTCTAATTGGATACCGAGGGG
AATTTATGGAACGTCAGTGGAGCATTTTTGACAAGAAATATTTGCTAGCTGATAGTGACCTTAGGCGACT
TTTGAACGCGCAATAATGGTTTCTGACGTATGTGCTTAGCTCATTAAACTCCAGAAACCCGCGGCTCAGT
GGCTCCTTCAACGTTGCGGTTCTGTCAGTTCCAAACGTAAAACGGCTTGTCCCGCGTCATCGGCGGGGGT
CATAACGTGACTCCCTTAATTCTCCGCTCATGTATCGATAACATTAACGTTTACAATTTCGCGCCATTCG
CCATTCAGGCTGCGCAACTGTTGGGAAGGGCGATCGGTGCGGGCCTCTTCGCTATTACGCCAGCTGGCGA
AAGGGGGATGTGCTGCAAGGCGATTAAGTTGGGTAACGCCAGGGTTTTCCCAGTCACGACGTTGTAAAAC
GACGGCCAGTGAGCGCGCGTAATACGACTCACTATAGGGCGAATTGGGTACCGGGCCCCCCCTCGAGGTC
GACGGTATCGATAAGCTTGATATCGAATTCCTGCAGCCCATTTAGGTGACACTATAGAATATCACTAGTA
AGCTAGCTTGCATGCCGGTCCTGCTGAGCCTCGACATGTTGTCGCAAAATTCGCCCTGGACCCGCCCAAC
GATTTGTCGTCACTGTCAAGGTTTGACCTGCACTTCATTTGGGGCCCACATACACCAAAAAAATGCTGCA
TAATTCTCGGGGCAGCAAGTCGGTTACCCGGCCGCCGTGCTGGACCGGGTTGAATGGTGCCCGTAACTTT
CGGTAGAGCGGACGGCCAATACTCAACTTCAAGGAATCTCACCCATGCGCGCCGGCGGGGAACCGGAGTT
CCCTTCAGTGAGCGTTATTAGTTCGCCGCTCGGTGTGTCGTAGATACTAGCCCCTGGGGCACTTTTGAAA
TTTGAATAAGATTTATGTAATCAGTCTTTTAGGTTTGACCGGTTCTGCCGCTTTTTTTAAAATTGGATTT
GTAATAATAAAACGCAATTGTTTGTTATTGTGGCGCTCTATCATAGATGTCGCTATAAACCTATTCAGCA
CAATATATTGTTTTCATTTTAATATTGTACATATAAGTAGTAGGGTACAATCAGTAAATTGAACGGAGAA
TATTATTCATAAAAATACGATAGTAACGGGTGATATATTCATTAGAATGAACCGAAACCGGCGGTAAGGA
TCTGAGCTACACATGCTCAGGTTTTTTACAACGTGCACAACAGAATTGAAAGCAAATATCATGCGATCAT
AGGCGTCTCGCATATCTCATTAAAGCAGGGATCCCGCATCAGATCTATCAAACACATAGATTTACGAAGA
TCTCTAACATTAAATCATCAGAGAGATAAGTTTAGGGAGCAAGCTCTTTCGCTTACACAGAGAATCACAG
AGGAAAGAGACTTTAAGAAAACTACAACTTTTTTGACCACTGTGATTTCTCTCTGCAAGCGAAAGTACTT
AATCACCAACACAGTAGATTGATATATTTGGGTTTATTTGTGAGAAGAAGAATTCACTAGTGGATCCCGC
ACTCGAGTGTTAATCAGAAAAACTCAGATTAATCTACAAATTCGATCGCACAAACTAGAAACTAACACCA
GATCTAGATAGAAATCACAAATCGAAGAGTAATTATTCGACAAAACTCAAATTATTTGAACAAATCGGAT
GATATCTATGAAACCCTAATCGAGAATTAAGATGATATCTAACGATCAAACCCAGAAAATCGTCTTCGAT
CTAAGATTAACAGAATCTAAACCAAAGAACATATACGAAATTGGGATCGAACGAAAACAAAATCGAAGAT
TTTGAGAGAATAAGGAACACAGAAATTTACCTTGATCACGGTAGAGAGAATTGAGAGAAAGTTTTTAAGA
TTTTGAGAAATTGAAATCTGAATTGTGAAGAAGAAGAGCTCTTTGGGTATTGTTTTATAGAAGAAGAAGA
AGAAAAGACGAGGACGACTAGGTCACGAGAAAGCTAAGGCGGTGAAGCAATAGCTAATAATAAAATGACA
CGTGTATTGAGCGTTGTTTACACGCAAAGTTGTTTTTGGCTAATTGCCTTATTTTTAGGTTGAGGAAAAG
TATTTGTGCTTTGAGTTGATAAACACGACTCGTGTGTGCCGGCTGCAACCACTTTGACGCCGTTTATTAC
TGACTCGTCGGGGGGATCCATTCGGTCCCCAGATTAGCCTTTTCAATTTCAGAAAGAATGCTAACCCACA
GATGGTTAGAGAGGCTTACGCAGCAGGTCTCATCAAGACGATCTACCCGAGCAATAATCTCCAGGAAATC
AAATACCTTCCCAAGAAGGTTAAAGATGCAGTCAAAAGATTCAGGACTAACTGCATCAAGAACACAGAGA
AAGATATATTTCTCAAGATCAGAAGTACTATTCCAGTATGGACGATTCAAGGCTTGCTTCACAAACCAAG
GCAAGTAATAGAGATTGGAGTCTCTAAAAAGGTAGTTCCCACTGAATCAAAGGCCATGGAGTCAAAGATT
CAAATAGAGGACCTAACAGAACTCGCCGTAAAGACTGGCGAACAGTTCATACAGAGTCTCTTACGACTCA
ATGACAAGAAGAAAATCTTCGTCAACATGGTGGAGCACGACACACTTGTCTACTCCAAAAATATCAAAGA
TACAGTCTCAGAAGACCAAAGGGCAATTGAGACTTTTCAACAAAGGGTAATATCCGGAAACCTCCTCGGA
TTCCATTGCCCAGCTATCTGTCACTTTATTGTGAAGATAGTGGAAAAGGAAGGTGGCTCCTACAAATGCC
ATCATTGCGATAAAGGAAAGGCCATCGTTGAAGATGCCTCTGCCGACAGTGGTCCCAAAGATGGACCCCC
ACCCACGAGGAGCATCGTGGAAAAAGAAGACGTTCCAACCACGTCTTCAAAGCAAGTGGATTGATGTGAT
ATCTCCACTGACGTAAGGGATGACGCACAATCCCACTATCCTTCGCAAGACCCTTCCTCTATATAAGGAA
GTTCATTTCATTTGGAGAGAACACGGGGGACGAGCTTCTAGAGGATCACAAGTTTGTACAAAAAAGCTGA
ACGAGAAACGTAAAATGATATAAATATCAATATATTAAATTAGATTTTGCATAAAAAACAGACTACATAA
TACTGTAAAACACAACATATCCAGTCATATTGGCGGCCCCATTAGGCACCCCAGGCTTTACACTTTATGC
TTCCGGCTCGTATAATGTGTGGATTTTGAGTTAGGAGCCGTCGAGATTTTCAGGAGCTAAGGAAGCTAAA
ATGGAGAAAAAAATCACTGGATATACCACCGTTGATATATCCCAATGGCATCGTAAAGAACATTTTGAGG
CATTTCAGTCAGTTGCTCAATGTACCTATAACCAGACCGTTCAGCTGGATATTACGGCCTTTTTAAAGAC
CGTAAAGAAAAATAAGCACAAGTTTTATCCGGCCTTTATTCACATTCTTGCCCGCCTGATGAATGCTCAT
CCGGAGTTCCGTATGGCAATGAAAGACGGTGAGCTGGTGATATGGGATAGTGTTCACCCTTGTTACACCG
TTTTCCATGAGCAAACTGAAACGTTTTCATCGCTCTGGAGTGAATACCACGACGATTTCCGGCAGTTTCT
ACACATATATTCGCAAGATGTGGCGTGTTACGGTGAAAACCTGGCCTATTTCCCTAAAGGGTTTATTGAG
AATATGTTTTTCGTCTCAGCCAATCCCTGGGTGAGTTTCACCAGTTTTGATTTAAACGTGGCCAATATGG
ACAACTTCTTCGCCCCCGTTTTCACCATGGGCAAATATTATACGCAAGGCGACAAGGTGCTGATGCCGCT
GGCGATTCAGGTTCATCATGCCGTTTGTGATGGCTTCCATGTCGGCAGAATGCTTAATGAATTACAACAG
TACTGCGATGAGTGGCAGGGCGGGGCGTAAACGCGTGGAGCCGGCTTACTAAAAGCCAGATAACAGTATG
CGTATTTGCGCGCTGATTTTTGCGGTATAAGAATATATACTGATATGTATACCCGAAGTATGTCAAAAAG
AGGTATGCTATGAAGCAGCGTATTACAGTGACAGTTGACAGCGACAGCTATCAGTTGCTCAAGGCATATA
TGATGTCAATATCTCCGGTCTGGTAAGCACAACCATGCAGAATGAAGCCCGTCGTCTGCGTGCCGAACGC
TGGAAAGCGGAAAATCAGGAAGGGATGGCTGAGGTCGCCCGGTTTATTGAAATGAACGGCTCTTTTGCTG
ACGAGAACAGGGGCTGGTGAAATGCAGTTTAAGGTTTACACCTATAAAAGAGAGAGCCGTTATCGTCTGT
TTGTGGATGTACAGAGTGATATTATTGACACGCCCGGCCGACGGATGGTGATCCCCCTGGCCAGTGCACG
TCTGCTGTCAGATAAAGTCTCCCGTGAACTTTACCCGGTGGTGCATATCGGGGATGAAAGCTGGCGCATG
ATGACCACCGATATGGCCAGTGTGCCGGTCTCCGTTATCGGGGAAGAAGTGGCTGATCTCAGCCACCGCG
AAAATGACATCAAAAACGCCATTAACCTGATGTTCTGGGGAATATAAATGTCAGGCTCCCTTATACACAG
CCAGTCTGCACCTCGACCATAGTGACTGGATATGTTGTGTTTTACAGTATTATGTAGTCTGTTTTTTATG
CAAAATCTAATTTAATATATTGATATTTATATCATTTTACGTTTCTCGTTCAGCTTTCTTGTACAAAGTG
GTGATCCTAGCTTTCGTTCGTATCATCGGTTTCGACAACGTTCGTCAAGTTCAATGCATCAGTTTCATTG
CGCACACACCAGAATCCTACTGAGTTTGAGTATTATGGCATTGGGAAAACTGTTTTTCTTGTACCATTTG
TTGTGCTTGTAATTTACTGTGTTTTTTATTCGGTTTTCGCTATCGAACTGTGAAATGGAAATGGATGGAG
AAGAGTTAATGAATGATATGGTCCTTTTGTTCATTCTCAAATTAATATTATTTGTTTTTTCTCTTATTTG
TTGTGTGTTGAATTTGAAATTATAAGAGATATGCAAACATTTTGTTTTGAGTAAAAATGTGTCAAATCGT
GGCCTCTAATGACCGAAGTTAATATGAGGAGTAAAACACTTGTAGTTGTACCATTATGCTTATTCACTAG
GCAACAAATATATTTTCAGACCTAGAAAAGCTGCAAATGTTACTGAATACAAGTATGTCCTCTTGTGTTT
TAGACATTTATGAACTTTCCTTTATGTAATTTTCCAGAATCCTTGTCAGATTCTAATCATTGCTTTATAA
TTATAGTTATACTCATGGATTTGTAGTTGAGTATGAAAATATTTTTTAATGCATTTTATGACTTGCCAAT
TGATTGACAACATGCATCAATCGGAGCTCCAGCTTTTGTTCCCTTTAGTGAGGGTTAATTCCGAGCTTGG
CGTAATCATGGTCATAGCTGTTTCCTGTGTGAAATTGTTATCCGCTCACAATTCCACACAACATACGAGC
CGGAAGHCATAAAGTGTAAAGCCTGGGGTGCCTAATGAGTGAGCTAACTCACATTAATTGCGTTGCGCTC
ACTGCCCGCTTTCCAGTCGGGAAACCTGTCGTGCCAGCTGCATTAATGAATCGGCCAACGCGCGGGGAGA
GGCGGTTTGCGTATTGGGCGCTCTTCCGCTTCCTCGCTCACTGACTCGCTGCGCTCGGTCGTTCGGCTGC
GGCGAGCGGTATCAGCTCACTCAAAGGCGGTAATACGGTTATCCACAGAATCAGGGGATAACGCAGGAAA
GAACATGAAGGCCTTGACAGGATATATTGGCGGGTAAACTAAGTCGCTGTATGTGTTTGTTTGAGATCTC
ATGTGAGCAAAAGGCCAGCAAAAGGCCAGGAACCGTAAAAAGGCCGCGTTGCTGGCGTTTTTCCATAGGC
TCCGCCCCCCTGACGAGCATCACAAAAATCGACGCTCAAGTCAGAGGTGGCGAAACCCGACAGGACTATA
AAGATACCAGGCGTTTCCCCCTGGAAGCTCCCTCGTGCGCTCTCCTGTTCCGACCCTGCCGCTTACCGGA
TACCTGTCCGCCTTTCTCCCTTCGGGAAGCGTGGCGCTTTCTCATAGCTCACGCTGTAGGTATCTCAGTT
CGGTGTAGGTCGTTCGCTCCAAGCTGGGCTGTGTGCACGAACCCCCCGTTCAGCCCGACCGCTGCGCCTT
ATCCGGTAACTATCGTCTTGAGTCCAACCCGGTAAGACACGACTTATCGCCACTGGCAGCAGCCACTGGT
AACAGGATTAGCAGAGCGAGGTATGTAGGCGGTGCTACAGAGTTCTTGAAGTGGTGGCCTAACTACGGCT
ACACTAGAAGAACAGTATTTGGTATCTGCGCTCTGCTGAAGCCAGTTACCTTCGGAAGAAGAGTTGGTAG
CTCTTGATCCGGCAAACAAACCACCGCTGGTAGCGGTGGTTTTTTTGTTTGCAAGCAGCAGATTACGCGC
AGAAAAAAAGGATCTCAAGAAGATCCTTTGATCTTTTCTACGGGGTCTGACGCTCAGTGGAACGAAAACT
CACGTTAAGGGATTTTGGTCATGAGATTATCAAAAAGGATCTTCACCTAGATCCTTTTAAATTAAAAATG
AAGTTTTAAATCAATCTAAAGTATATATGTGTAACATTGGTCTAGTGATTATTTGCCGACTACCTTGGTG
ATCTCGCCTTTCACGTAGTGAACAAATTCTTCCAACTGATCTGCGCGCGAGGCCAAGCGATCTTCTTGTC
CAAGATAAGCCTGCCTAGCTTCAAGTATGACGGGCTGATACTGGGCCGGCAGGCGCTCCATTGCCCAGTC
GGCAGCGACATCCTTCGGCGCGATTTTGCCGGTTACTGCGCTGTACCAAATGCGGGACAACGTAAGCACT
ACATTTCGCTCATCGCCAGCCCAGTCGGGCGGCGAGTTCCATAGCGTTAAGGTTTCATTTAGCGCCTCAA
ATAGATCCTGTTCAGGAACCGGATCAAAGAGTTCCTCCGCCGCTGGACCTACCAAGGCAACGCTATGTTC
TCTTGCTTTTGTCAGCAAGATAGCCAGATCAATGTCGATCGTGGCTGGCTCGAAGATACCTGCAAGAATG
TCATTGCGCTGCCATTCTCCAAATTGCAGTTCGCGCTTAGCTGGATAACGCCACGGAATGATGTCGTCGT
GCACAACAATGGTGACTTCTACAGCGCGGAGAATCTCGCTCTCTCCAGGGGAAGCCGAAGTTTCCAAAAG
GTCGTTGATCAAAGCTCGCCGCGTTGTTTCATCAAGCCTTACGGTCACCGTAACCAGCAAATCAATATCA
CTGTGTGGCTTCAGGCCGCCATCCACTGCGGAGCCGTACAAATGTACGGCCAGCAACGTCGGTTCGAGAT
GGCGCTCGATGACGCCAACTACCTCTGATAGTTGAGTCGATACTTCGGCGATCACCGCTTCCCTCATAAC
ACCCCTTGTATTACTGTTTATGTAAGCAGACAGTTTTATTGTTCATGATGATATATTTTTATCTTGTGCA
ATGTAACATCAGAGATTTTGAGACACAACGTGGCTTTGTTGAATAAATCGAACTTTTGCTGAGTTGAAGG
ATCAGATCACGCATCTTCCCGACAACGCAGACCGTTCCGTGGCAAAGCAAAAGTTCAAAATCACCAACTG
GTCCACCTACAACAAAGCTCTCATCAACCGTGGCTCCCTCACTTTCTGGCTGGATGATGGGGCGATTCAG
GCGATCCCCATCCAACAGCCCGCCGTCGAGCGGGCT
