>Addgene plasmid #35249 | MIGS3.1 (FF537) | addgene partial sequence | sequence record 73040 | SP6 5'-ATTTAGGTGACACTATAG-3'
GCTTGCATGCCGGTCCTGCTGAGCCTCGACATGTTGTCGCAAAATTCGCCCTGGACCCGCCCAACGATTT
GTCGTCACTGTCAAGGTTTGACCTGCACTTCATTTGGGGCCCACATACACCAAAAAAATGCTGCATAATT
CTCGGGGCAGCAAGTCGGTTACCCGGCCGCCGTGCTGGACCGGGTTGAATGGTGCCCGTAACTTTCGGTA
GAGCGGACGGCCAATACTCAACTTCAAGGAATCTCACCCATGCGCGCCGGCGGGGAACCGGAGTTCCCTT
CAGTGAGCGTTATTAGTTCGCCGCTCGGTGTGTCGTAGATACTAGCCCCTGGGGCACTTTTGAAATTTGA
ATAAGATTTATGTAATCAGTCTTTTAGGTTTGACCGGTTCTGCCGCTTTTTTTAAAATTGGATTTGTAAT
AATAAAACGCAATTGTTTGTTATTGTGGCGCTCTATCATAGATGTCGCTATAAACCTATTCAGCACAATA
TATTGTTTTCATTTTAATATTGTACATATAAGTAGTAGGGTACAATCAGTAAATTGAACGGAGAATATTA
TTCATAAAAATACGATAGTAACGGGTGATATATTCATTAGAATGAACCGAAACCGGCGGTAAGGATCTGA
GCTACACATGCTCAGGTTTTTTACAACGTGCACAACAGAATTGAAAGCAAATATCATGCGATCATAGGCG
TCTCGCATATCTCATTAAAGCAGGGATCCCGCATCAGATCTATCAAACACATAGATTTACGAAGATCTCT
AACATTAAATCATCAGAGAGATAAGTTTAGGGAGCAAGCTCTTTCGCTTACACAGAGAATCACAGAGGAA
AGAGACTTTAAGAAAACTACAACTTTTTTGACCACTGTGATTTCTCTCTGCAAGCGAAAGTACTTAATCA
CCAACACAGTAGATTGATATATTTGGGTTTATTTGTGA
