>Addgene plasmid #35249 | MIGS3.1 (FF537) | addgene partial sequence | sequence record 73042 | CAT-R 5'-GCAACTGACTGAAATGCCTC-3'
ATGCCATTGGGATATATCAACGGTGGTATATCCAGTGATTTTTTTCTCCATTTTAGCTTCCTTAGCTCCT
GAAAATCTCGACGGCTCCTAACTCAAAATCCACACATTATACGAGCCGGAAGCATAAAGTGTAAAGCCTG
GGGTGCCTAATGGGGCCGCCAATATGACTGGATATGTTGTGTTTTACAGTATTATGTAGTCTGTTTTTTA
TGCAAAATCTAATTTAATATATTGATATTTATATCATTTTACGTTTCTCGTTCAGCTTTTTTGTACAAAC
TTGTGATCCTCTAGAAGCTCGTCCCCCGTGTTCTCTCCAAATGAAATGAACTTCCTTATATAGAGGAAGG
GTCTTGCGAAGGATAGTGGGATTGTGCGTCATCCCTTACGTCAGTGGAGATATCACATCAATCCACTTGC
TTTGAAGACGTGGTTGGAACGTCTTCTTTTTCCACGATGCTCCTCGTGGGTGGGGGTCCATCTTTGGGAC
CACTGTCGGCAGAGGCATCTTCAACGATGGCCTTTCCTTTATCGCAATGATGGCATTTGTAGGAGCCACC
TTCCTTTTCCACTATCTTCACAATAAAGTGACAGATAGCTGGGCAATGGAATCCGAGGAGGTTTCCGGAT
ATTACCCTTTGTTGAAAAGTCTCAATTGCCCTTTGGTCTTCTGAGACTGTATCTTTGATATTTTTGGAGT
AGACAAGTGTGTCGTGCTCCACCATGTTGACGAAGATTTTCTTCTTGTCATTGAGTCGTAAGAGACTCTG
TATGAACTGTTCGCCAGTCTTTACGGCGAGTTCTGTTAGGTCCTCTATTTGAATCTTTGACTCCATGGCC
TTTGATTCAGTGGGAACTACCTTTTTAGAGACTCCAATCTCTATTACTTGCCTTGGTTTGTGAAGCAAGC
CTTGAATCGTCCATACTGGAATAGTACTTCTGATCTTGAGAAATATATCTTTCTCTGTGTTCTTGATGCA
GTTAGTCCTGAATCTTTTGACTGCATCTTTAACCTTCTTGGGAAGGTATTTGATTTCCTGGAGATTATTG
CTCGGGTAGATCGTCTTGATGAGACCTGCTGCGTAAGCCTCTCTAACCAT
