>Addgene plasmid #35249 | MIGS3.1 (FF537) | addgene partial sequence | sequence record 73043 | ccdb-fwd 5'-GCATGATGACCACCGATATG-3'
GGTCTCCGTTATCGGGGAAGAAGTGGCTGATCTCAGCCACCGCGAAAATGACATCAAAAACGCCATTAAC
CTGATGTTCTGGGGAATATAAATGTCAGGCTCCCTTATACACAGCCAGTCTGCACCTCGACCATAGTGAC
TGGATATGTTGTGTTTTACAGTATTATGTAGTCTGTTTTTTATGCAAAATCTAATTTAATATATTGATAT
TTATATCATTTTACGTTTCTCGTTCAGCTTTCTTGTACAAAGTGGTGATCCTAGCTTTCGTTCGTATCAT
CGGTTTCGACAACGTTCGTCAAGTTCAATGCATCAGTTTCATTGCGCACACACCAGAATCCTACTGAGTT
TGAGTATTATGGCATTGGGAAAACTGTTTTTCTTGTACCATTTGTTGTGCTTGTAATTTACTGTGTTTTT
TATTCGGTTTTCGCTATCGAACTGTGAAATGGAAATGGATGGAGAAGAGTTAATGAATGATATGGTCCTT
TTGTTCATTCTCAAATTAATATTATTTGTTTTTTCTCTTATTTGTTGTGTGTTGAATTTGAAATTATAAG
AGATATGCAAACATTTTGTTTTGAGTAAAAATGTGTCAAATCGTGGCCTCTAATGACCGAAGTTAATATG
AGGAGTAAAACACTTGTAGTTGTACCATTATGCTTATTCACTAGGCAACAAATATATTTTCAGACCTAGA
AAAGCTGCAAATGTTACTGAATACAAGTATGTCCTCTTGTGTTTTAGACATTTATGAACTTTCCTTTATG
TAATTTTCCAGAATCCTTGTCAGATTCTAATCATTGCTTTATAATTATAGTTATACTCATGGATTTGTAG
TTGAGTATGAAAATATTTTTTAATGCATTTTATGACTTGCCAATTGATTGACAACATGCATCAATCGGAG
CTCCAGCTTTTGTTCCCTTTAGTGAGGGTTAATTGCGCGCTTGGCGTAATCATGGTCATAGCTGTTTCCT
GTGTGAAATTGTTATCCGCTCACAATTCCACACAACATACGAGCCGGAAGCATAAAGTGTAAAGCCTGGG
GTGCCTAATGAGTGAGCTAACTCACATTAATTGCGTTGCGCTCACTGCCCGCT
