>Addgene plasmid #35249 | MIGS3.1 (FF537) | addgene partial sequence | sequence record 73044 | M13_pUC_fwd
CGCGCGTAATACGACTCACTATAGGGCGAATTGGGTACCGGGCCCCCCCTCGAGGTCGACGGTATCGATA
AGCTTGATATCGAATTCCTGCAGCCCATTTAGGTGACACTATAGAATATCACTAGTAAGCTAGCTTGCAT
GCCGGTCCTGCTGAGCCTCGACATGTTGTCGCAAAATTCGCCCTGGACCCGCCCAACGATTTGTCGTCAC
TGTCAAGGTTTGACCTGCACTTCATTTGGGGCCCACATACACCAAAAAAATGCTGCATAATTCTCGGGGC
AGCAAGTCGGTTACCCGGCCGCCGTGCTGGACCGGGTTGAATGGTGCCCGTAACTTTCGGTAGAGCGGAC
GGCCAATACTCAACTTCAAGGAATCTCACCCATGCGCGCCGGCGGGGAACCGGAGTTCCCTTCAGTGAGC
GTTATTAGTTCGCCGCTCGGTGTGTCGTAGATACTAGCCCCTGGGGCACTTTTGAAATTTGAATAAGATT
TATGTAATCAGTCTTTTAGGTTTGACCGGTTCTGCCGCTTTTTTTAAAATTGGATTTGTAATAATAAAAC
GCAATTGTTTGTTATTGTGGCGCTCTATCATAGATGTCGCTATAAACCTATTCAGCACAATATATTGTTT
TCATTTTAATATTGTACATATAAGTAGTAGGGTACAATCAGTAAATTGAACGGAGAATATTATTCATAAA
AATACGATAGTAACGGGTGATATATTCATTAGAATGAACCGAAACCGGCGGTAAGGATCTGAGCTACACA
TGCTCAGGTTTTTTACAACGTGCACAACAGAATTGAAAGCAAATATCATGCGATCATAGGCGTCTCGCAT
ATCTCATTAAAGCAGGGATCCCGCATCAGATCTATCAAACACATAGATTTACGAAGATCTCTAACATTAA
ATCATCAGAGAGATAAGTTTAGGGAGCAAGCTCTTTCGCTTACACAGAGAATCACAGAGGAAAGAGACTT
TAAGAAAACTACAACTTTTTTGACCACTGTGATTTCTCTCTGCAAGCGAAAGTACTTAATCACCAAC
