>Addgene plasmid #35249 | MIGS3.1 (FF537) | addgene partial sequence | sequence record 73045 | NOS-F 5'-GCGTTCAAAAGTCGCCTAAG-3'
GCAAATATTTCTTGTCAAAAATGCTCCACTGACGTTCCATAAATTCCCCTCGGTATCCAATTAGAGTCTC
ATATTCACTCTCAACTCGATCGAGGGGATCTACCATGAGCCCAGAACGACGCCCGGCCGACATCCGCCGT
GCCACCGAGGCGGACATGCCGGCGGTCTGCACCATCGTCAACCACTACATCGAGACAAGCACGGTCAACT
TCCGTACCGAGCCGCAGGAACCGCAGGAGTGGACGGACGACCTCGTCCGTCTGCGGGAGCGCTATCCCTG
GCTCGTCGCCGAGGTGGACGGCGAGGTCGCCGGCATCGCCTACGCGGGTCCCTGGAAGGCACGCAACGCC
TACGACTGGACGGCCGAGTCCACCGTGTACGTCTCCCCCCGCCACCAGCGGACGGGACTGGGCTCCACGC
TCTACACCCACCTGCTGAAGTCCCTGGAGGCACAGGGCTTCAAGAGCGTGGTCGCTGTCATCGGGCTGCC
CAACGACCCGAGCGTGCGCATGCACGAGGCGCTCGGATATGCCCCCCGCGGCATGCTGCGGGCGGCCGGC
TTCAAGCACGGGAACTGGCATGACGTGGGTTTCTGGCAGCTGGACTTCAGCCTGCCGGTGCCGCCCCGTC
CGGTCCTGCCCGTCACCGAAATCTGATGACCCCTAGAGTCAAGCAGATCGTTCAAACATTTGGCAATAAA
GTTTCTTAAGATTGAATCCTGTTGCCGGTCTTGCGATGATTATCATATAATTTCTGTTGAATTACGTTAA
GCATGTAATAATTAACATGTAATGCATGACGTTATTTATGAGATGGGTTTTTATGATTAGAGTCCCGCAA
TTATACATTTAATACGCGATAGAAAACAAAATATAGCGCGCAAACTAGGATAAATTATCGCGCGCGGTGT
CATCTATGTTACTAGATCGACCGGCATGCAAGCTGATAACGTTACACCACAATATATCCTGCCAAGATCT
AATTCCGGGGATCGGAAATCCAGAAGCCCGAGAGGTTGCCGCCTTTCGGGCTTTTTCTTTTTCAAAAAAA
AAA
